Addgene plasmid #241169: P2A-CreER-pA-ORF3-FRT-acry mCherry
Purpose: Middle entry vector for mini-Golden subcloning platform; creER
Depositing lab: Junsu Kang. Depositing organization: University of Wisconsin, Madison. Publication: Advancing knock-in approaches for robust genome editing in zebrafish. Rodriguez-Parks A, Beezley EG, Manna S, Silaban I, Almutawa SI, Cao S, Ahmed H, Guyer M, Baker S, Richards MP, Kang J. Biol Open. 2026 Feb 2:bio.062472. doi: 10.1242/bio.062472. PubMed 41630603.
Backbone
  Vector backbone: pU6a:sgRNA#21
  Vector type: Mini-Golden
Growth in bacteria
  Bacterial resistance: Spectinomycin, 50 μg/mL
  Growth temperature: 37°C
  Growth strain: DH5alpha
  Copy number: Unknown
Gene/Insert
  Gene/Insert name: creER
  Species: Synthetic
  Mutation: TCGC linker
  Cloning method: Restriction Enzyme; 5′ cloning site Unknown (unknown if destroyed); 3′ cloning site Unknown (unknown if destroyed)
Terms and licenses: Academic/Nonprofit Terms; Industry Terms: Not Available to Industry
How to cite: P2A-CreER-pA-ORF3-FRT-acry mCherry was a gift from Junsu Kang (Addgene plasmid # 241169 ; http://n2t.net/addgene:241169 ; RRID:Addgene_241169)
