[The description below was written by a language model from this plasmid's Addgene catalogue record and pLannotate feature annotations shown in this document.]
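Description:
P2A-CreER-pA-ORF3-FRT-acry mCherry is a middle entry vector for the mini-Golden subcloning platform, built on the pU6a:sgRNA#21 backbone and associated with work on knock-in genome editing in zebrafish. It is a 6,423 nt bacterial plasmid propagated in E. coli through a high-copy ColE1/pUC-type origin and selected with spectinomycin via the aadA (SmR) aminoglycoside adenylyltransferase gene. Short fragments of a gentamicin resistance gene, the class 1 integron Pc promoter, lacI, lacZα and the rrnB terminators are also detected and appear to be backbone remnants rather than functional parts.

The payload is a promoterless CreER module. The annotation shows a Cre recombinase coding sequence followed directly by the ERT2 mutated estrogen receptor ligand-binding domain, giving a tamoxifen-inducible recombinase, terminated by an SV40 polyadenylation signal. The name indicates a P2A self-cleaving peptide upstream of Cre, which would let CreER be co-translated from an in-frame upstream coding sequence and then released. The P2A itself is not annotated, although about 100 nt of unannotated sequence precede Cre. The record also notes a TCGC linker, and "ORF3" in the name presumably denotes a reading-frame variant, though this is not explained.

Downstream, two minimal FRT sites flank a reverse-oriented mCherry cassette with its own SV40 poly(A). The unannotated stretch of roughly 640 nt adjacent to the mCherry start is probably the "acry" promoter given in the name, likely an alpha-crystallin lens promoter. This cassette would provide a visible red marker for identifying carriers, and FLP recombinase could later excise it. The module is intended for assembly with other entry pieces into knock-in donor constructs.
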