Features (pLannotate 1.2.2; 17 found; start..end, strand, type, name):
    103..1128    +  CDS            Cre: site-specific recombinase Cre is a site-specific recombinase from bacteriophage P1. Recombination occurs at loxP sequences.
   1141..2076    +  CDS            ERT2: mutated ligand-binding domain of the human estrogen receptor (Feil et al., 1997)
   2090..2107    -  promoter       T7 promoter (fragment): promoter for bacteriophage T7 RNA polymerase
   2112..2246    -  polyA_signal   SV40 poly(A) signal: SV40 polyadenylation signal
   2261..2294    +  protein_bind   FRT (minimal): supports FLP-mediated excision but not integration (Turan and Bode, 2011) FLP recombinase from the Saccharomyces cerevisiae 2μ plasmid
   2295..2416    -  polyA_signal   SV40 poly(A) signal: SV40 polyadenylation signal
   2439..2522    -  CDS            large T antigen (fragment): large T antigen from SV40 (simian virus 40)
   2542..3249    -  CDS            mCherry: mCherry is a basic (constitutively fluorescent) red fluorescent protein published in 2004, derived from Discosoma sp.. It is reported to be a very rapidly-maturing monomer with low acid sensitivity.
   3891..3924    +  protein_bind   FRT (minimal): supports FLP-mediated excision but not integration (Turan and Bode, 2011) FLP recombinase from the Saccharomyces cerevisiae 2μ plasmid
   4091..4114    +  promoter       Pc promoter (fragment): intI1 (promoter lies within the coding sequence); class 1 integron promoter
   4290..4346    +  CDS            GmR (fragment): gentamycin acetyltransferase; aacC1; confers resistance to gentamycin
   4353..5144    +  CDS            SmR: aminoglycoside adenylyltransferase (Murphy, 1985); aadA; confers resistance to spectinomycin and streptomycin
   5237..5825    +  rep_origin     ori: high-copy-number ColE1/pMB1/pBR322/pUC origin of replication
   6008..6100    +  CDS            lacI (fragment): lac repressor; lacI; The lac repressor binds to the lac operator to inhibit transcription in E. coli. This inhibition can be relieved by adding lactose or isopropyl-β-D-thiogalactopyranoside (IPTG).
   6155..6182    -  terminator     rrnB T2 terminator: transcription terminator T2 from the E. coli rrnB gene
   6314..6357    +  terminator     rrnB T1 terminator: Escherichia coli rrnB; transcription terminator T1 from the E. coli rrnB gene
   6404..17      -  CDS            lacZα (fragment) (across the origin): LacZα fragment of β-galactosidase; lacZ fragment
>Addgene plasmid #241169 | P2A-CreER-pA-ORF3-FRT-acry mCherry | addgene full sequence | sequence record 482041 | Addgene NGS Result
GTAAAACGACGGCCAGTCTTAAGCTCGGGCCCGGTCTCTTCGCCCGCTACAAACTTCTCTCTGCTGAAAC
AAGCTGGCGACGTGGAGGAGAACCCTGGACCTTCCAATTTACTGACCGTACACCAAAATTTGCCTGCATT
ACCGGTCGATGCAACGAGTGATGAGGTTCGCAAGAACCTGATGGACATGTTCAGGGATCGCCAGGCGTTT
TCTGAGCATACCTGGAAAATGCTTCTGTCCGTTTGCCGGTCGTGGGCGGCATGGTGCAAGTTGAATAACC
GGAAATGGTTTCCCGCAGAACCTGAAGATGTTCGCGATTATCTTCTATATCTTCAGGCGCGCGGTCTGGC
AGTAAAAACTATCCAGCAACATTTGGGCCAGCTAAACATGCTTCATCGTCGGTCCGGGCTGCCACGACCA
AGTGACAGCAATGCTGTTTCACTGGTTATGCGGCGGATCCGAAAAGAAAACGTTGATGCCGGTGAACGTG
CAAAACAGGCTCTAGCGTTCGAACGCACTGATTTCGACCAGGTTCGTTCACTCATGGAAAATAGCGATCG
CTGCCAGGATATACGTAATCTGGCATTTCTGGGGATTGCTTATAACACCCTGTTACGTATAGCCGAAATT
GCCAGGATCAGGGTTAAAGATATCTCACGTACTGACGGTGGGAGAATGTTAATCCATATTGGCAGAACGA
AAACGCTGGTTAGCACCGCAGGTGTAGAGAAGGCACTTAGCCTGGGGGTAACTAAACTGGTCGAGCGATG
GATTTCCGTCTCTGGTGTAGCTGATGATCCGAATAACTACCTGTTTTGCCGGGTCAGAAAAAATGGTGTT
GCCGCGCCATCTGCCACCAGCCAGCTATCAACTCGCGCCCTGGAAGGGATTTTTGAAGCAACTCATCGAT
TGATTTACGGCGCTAAGGATGACTCTGGTCAGAGATACCTGGCCTGGTCTGGACACAGTGCCCGTGTCGG
AGCCGCGCGAGATATGGCCCGCGCTGGAGTTTCAATACCGGAGATCATGCAAGCTGGTGGCTGGACCAAT
GTAAATATTGTCATGAACTATATCCGTAACCTGGATAGTGAAACAGGGGCAATGGTGCGCCTGCTGGAAG
ATGGCGATCTCGAGCCATCTGCTGGAGACATGAGAGCTGCCAACCTTTGGCCAAGCCCGCTCATGATCAA
ACGCTCTAAGAAGAACAGCCTGGCCTTGTCCCTGACGGCCGACCAGATGGTCAGTGCCTTGTTGGATGCT
GAGCCCCCCATACTCTATTCCGAGTATGATCCTACCAGACCCTTCAGTGAAGCTTCGATGATGGGCTTAC
TGACCAACCTGGCAGACAGGGAGCTGGTTCACATGATCAACTGGGCGAAGAGGGTGCCAGGCTTTGTGGA
TTTGACCCTCCATGATCAGGTCCACCTTCTAGAATGTGCCTGGCTAGAGATCCTGATGATTGGCCTCGTC
TGGCGCTCCATGGAGCACCCAGTGAAGCTACTGTTTGCTCCTAACTTGCTCTTGGACAGGAACCAGGGAA
AATGTGTAGAGGGCATGGTGGAGATCTTCGACATGCTGCTGGCTACATCATCTCGGTTCCGCATGATGAA
TCTGCAGGGAGAGGAGTTTGTGTGCCTCAAATCTATTATTTTGCTTAATTCTGGAGTGTACACATTTCTG
TCCAGCACCCTGAAGTCTCTGGAAGAGAAGGACCATATCCACCGAGTCCTGGACAAGATCACAGACACTT
TGATCCACCTGATGGCCAAGGCAGGCCTGACCCTGCAGCAGCAGCACCAGCGGCTGGCCCAGCTCCTCCT
CATCCTCTCCCACATCAGGCACATGAGTAACAAAGGCATGGAGCATCTGTACAGCATGAAGTGCAAGAAC
GTGGTGCCCCTCTATGACCTGCTGCTGGAGGCGGCGGACGCCCACCGCCTACATGCGCCCACTAGCCGTG
GAGGGGCATCCGTGGAGGAGACGGACCAAAGCCACTTGGCCACTGCGGGCTCTACTTCATCGCATTCCTT
GCAAAAGTATTACATCACGGGGGAGGCAGAGGGTTTCCCTGCCACAGCTTAATCTAGAACTATAGTGAGT
CGTATTACGTAGATCCAGACATGATAAGATACATTGATGAGTTTGGACAAACCACAACTAGAATGCAGTG
AAAAAAATGCTTTATTTGTGAAATTTGTGATGCTATTGCTTTATTTGTAACCATTATAAGCTGCAATAAA
CAAGTTAACAACAACAATTCGAAGTTCCTATTCTCTAGAAAGTATAGGAACTTCTAAGATACATTGATGA
GTTTGGACAAACCACAACTAGAATGCAGTGAAAAAAATGCTTTATTTGTGAAATTTGTGATGCTATTGCT
TTATTTGTAACCATTATAAGCTGCAATAAACAAGTTAACAACAACAATTGCATTCATTTTATGTTTCAGG
TTCAGGGGGAGGTGTGGGAGGTTTTTTAAAGCAAGTAAAACCTCTACAAATGTGGTATGGCTGATTATGA
TCTAGAGTCGCGGCCGCTTTACTTGTACAGCTCGTCCATGCCGCCGGTGGAGTGGTGGCCCTCGGCGCGC
TCGTACTGTTCCACGATGGTGTAGTCCTCGTTGTGGGAGGTGATGTCCAGCTTGATGTTGACGTTGTAGG
CGCCGGGCAGCTGCACGGGCTTCTTGGCCTTGTAGGTGGTCTTGACCTCGGCGTCGTAGTGGCCGCCGTC
CTTCAGCTTCAGCCTCTGCTTGATCTCGCCCTTCAGGGCGCCGTCCTCGGGGTACATCCGCTCGGAGGAG
GCCTCCCAGCCCATGGTCTTCTTCTGCATTACGGGGCCGTCGGAGGGGAAGTTGGTGCCGCGCAGCTTCA
CCTTGTAGATGAACTCGCCGTCCTGCAGGGAGGAGTCCTGGGTCACGGTCACCACGCCGCCGTCCTCGAA
GTTCATCACGCGCTCCCACTTGAAGCCCTCGGGGAAGGACAGCTTCAAGTAGTCGGGGATGTCGGCGGGG
TGCTTCACGTAGGCCTTGGAGCCGTACATGAACTGAGGGGACAGGATGTCCCAGGCGAAGGGCAGGGGGC
CGCCCTTGGTCACCTTCAGCTTGGCGGTCTGGGTGCCCTCGTAGGGGCGGCCCTCGCCCTCGCCCTCGAT
CTCGAACTCGTGGCCGTTCACGGAGCCCTCCATGTGCACCTTGAAGCGCATGAACTCCTTGATGATGGCC
ATGTTGTCATCCTCGCCCTTGCTCACCATGGTGGCGACCGGTAATGTCAGACCTGGTAACTCCTTACTGT
AACTTATTGCACCTGATGAACAAAAGATGTGAACTGAACGCAAGTAGGAGGCTAATAGAGGCTAGTACAG
TACAAAGATCCCCAAATGATGTGTGCCGGCCTTAGTGGAGGCAGACCCCTGGTTATATACCTGTGCTGCA
GAAAGAGGGGCTTACAAATGGATCTCTCTGGAATGGCATTATCTCATGGTGGGAACAGTGTTGTCAGCAG
AATCAGCGGGGTGGACTCTGACCTGAGAATGACAGTCTAGCACTGAATGGCTCAGACAATACTCTTGTGG
CCAACTATCACCGGAAAATAAGTGCCTGCCAAAACAAACCAGACCAGATGAAGCTACATGGCTGTAGAAC
GTCAGTATTTAATGTGTTGTGGCCACTTGGTTCACCAGATTTAAGAGCTAATTTTTTTAAATATCACAGA
TAATCAATCGCTTTTTTTTTTCTTGACTGAAAAGCTTAGACTGGAAAATTCTTTGAAAAAGTTTGCACTA
CAGAAAATAAATACATAACATCCTGCACTGAATGCACACTATTAATAGAAAAGAGAGCATTATTGTAGGA
AATGTATTGTATATGTACATTCTGTGCATTTCACAATTTTGAAGTTCCTATTCTCTAGAAAGTATAGGAA
CTTCGAATTGCATTCATTTTATGTTTCAGGTTCAGGGGGAGGTGTGGGAGGTTTTTTAATTCCTCAAGAG
ACCTCTAGACCAGCCAGGACAGAAATGCCTCGACTTCGCTGCTACCCAAGGTTGCCGGGTGACGCACACC
GTGGAAACGGATGAAGGCACGAACCCAGTGGACATAAGCCTGTTCGGTTCGTAAGCTGTAATGCAAGTAG
CGTATGCGCTCACGCAACTGGTCCAGAACCTTGACCGAACGCAGCGGTGGTAACGGCGCAGTGGCGGTTT
TCATGGCTTGTTATGACTGTTTTTTTGGGGTACAGTCTATGCCTCGGGCATCCAAGCAGCAAGCGCGTTA
CGCCGTGGGTCGATGTTTGATGTTATGGAGCAGCAACGATGTTACGCAGCAGGGCAGTCGCCCTAAAACA
AAGTTAAACATTATGAGGGAAGCGGTGATCGCCGAAGTATCGACTCAACTATCAGAGGTAGTTGGCGTCA
TCGAGCGCCATCTCGAACCGACGTTGCTGGCCGTACATTTGTACGGCTCCGCAGTGGATGGCGGCCTGAA
GCCACACAGTGATATTGATTTGCTGGTTACGGTGACCGTAAGGCTTGATGAAACAACGCGGCGAGCTTTG
ATCAACGACCTTTTGGAAACTTCGGCTTCCCCTGGAGAGAGCGAGATTCTCCGCGCTGTAGAAGTCACCA
TTGTTGTGCACGACGACATCATTCCGTGGCGTTATCCAGCTAAGCGCGAACTGCAATTTGGAGAATGGCA
GCGCAATGACATTCTTGCAGGTATCTTCGAGCCAGCCACGATCGACATTGATCTGGCTATCTTGCTGACA
AAAGCAAGAGAACATAGCGTTGCCTTGGTAGGTCCAGCGGCGGAGGAACTCTTTGATCCGGTTCCTGAAC
AGGATCTATTTGAGGCGCTAAATGAAACCTTAACGCTATGGAACTCGCCGCCCGACTGGGCTGGCGATGA
GCGAAATGTAGTGCTTACGTTGTCCCGCATTTGGTACAGCGCAGTAACCGGCAAAATCGCGCCGAAGGAT
GTCGCTGCCGACTGGGCAATGGAGCGCCTGCCGGCCCAGTATCAGCCCGTCATACTTGAAGCTAGACAGG
CTTATCTTGGACAAGAAGAAGATCGCTTGGCCTCGCGCGCAGATCAGTTGGAAGAATTTGTCCACTACGT
GAAAGGCGAGATCACCAAGGTAGTCGGCAAATAACCCTCGAGCCACCCATGACCAAAATCCCTTAACGTG
AGTTACGCGTCGTTCCACTGAGCGTCAGACCCCGTAGAAAAGATCAAAGGATCTTCTTGAGATCCTTTTT
TTCTGCGCGTAATCTGCTGCTTGCAAACAAAAAAACCACCGCTACCAGCGGTGGTTTGTTTGCCGGATCA
AGAGCTACCAACTCTTTTTCCGAAGGTAACTGGCTTCAGCAGAGCGCAGATACCAAATACTGTTCTTCTA
GTGTAGCCGTAGTTAGGCCACCACTTCAAGAACTCTGTAGCACCGCCTACATACCTCGCTCTGCTAATCC
TGTTACCAGTGGCTGCTGCCAGTGGCGATAAGTCGTGTCTTACCGGGTTGGACTCAAGACGATAGTTACC
GGATAAGGCGCAGCGGTCGGGCTGAACGGGGGGTTCGTGCACACAGCCCAGCTTGGAGCGAACGACCTAC
ACCGAACTGAGATACCTACAGCGTGAGCTATGAGAAAGCGCCACGCTTCCCGAAGGGAGAAAGGCGGACA
GGTATCCGGTAAGCGGCAGGGTCGGAACAGGAGAGCGCACGAGGGAGCTTCCAGGGGGAAACGCCTGGTA
TCTTTATAGTCCTGTCGGGTTTCGCCACCTCTGACTTGAGCGTCGATTTTTGTGATGCTCGTCAGGGGGG
CGGAGCCTATGGAAAAACGCCAGCAACGCGGCCTTTTTACGGTTCCTGGCCTTTTGCTGGCCTTTTGCTC
ACATGTTCTTTCCTGCGTTATCCCCTGATTCTGTGGATAACCGTATTACCGCCTTTGAGTGAGCTGATAC
CGCTCGCCGCAGCCGAACGACCGAGCGCAGCGAGTCAGTGAGCGAGGAAGCGGAAGAGCGCCCAATACGC
AAACCGCCTCTCCCCGCGCGTTGGCCGATTCATTAATGCAGCTGGCACGACAGGTTTCCCGACTGGAAAG
CGGGCAGTGAGCGCAACGCAATTAATACGCGTACCGCTAGCCAGGAAGAGTTTGTAGAAACGCAAAAAGG
CCATCCGTCAGGATGGCCTTCTGCTTAGTTTGATGCCTGGCAGTTTATGGCGGGCGTCCTGCCCGCCACC
CTCCGGGCCGTTGCTTCACAACGTTCAAATCCGCTCCCGGCGGATTTGTCCTACTCAGGAGAGCGTTCAC
CGACAAACAACAGATAAAACGAAAGGCCCAGTCTTCCGACTGAGCCTTTCGTTTTATTTGATGCCTGGCA
GTTCCCTACTCTCGCGTTAACGCTAGCATGGATGTTTTCCCAGTCACGACGTT
